Addgene plasmid #105560: LEP-shTAF12.376
Purpose: retrovirally express TAF12 shRNA with puro resistance and GFP marker
Depositing lab: Christopher Vakoc. Depositing organization: Cold Spring Harbor Laboratory. Publication: A TFIID-SAGA Perturbation that Targets MYB and Suppresses Acute Myeloid Leukemia. Xu Y, Milazzo JP, Somerville TDD, Tarumoto Y, Huang YH, Ostrander EL, Wilkinson JE, Challen GA, Vakoc CR. Cancer Cell. 2018 Jan 8;33(1):13-28.e8. doi: 10.1016/j.ccell.2017.12.002. PubMed 29316427.
Backbone
  Vector backbone: LEP (MSCV-LTR-mirE-shRNA-PGK-puro-IRES-GFP)
  Vector type: Mammalian Expression, Retroviral, RNAi
  Selectable markers: Puromycin
Growth in bacteria
  Bacterial resistance: Ampicillin, 100 μg/mL
  Growth temperature: 37°C
  Growth strain: NEB Stable
  Copy number: Unknown
Gene/Insert
  Gene/Insert name: TAF12 shRNA
  gRNA/shRNA sequence: TGCTGTTGACAGTGAGCGAAAGAAGAAATTACAAGACCTATAGTGAAGCCACAGATGTATAGGTCTTGTAATTTCTTCTTGTGCCTACTGCCTCGGA
  Species: M. musculus (mouse)
  Promoter: MSCV-LTR
  Cloning method: Restriction Enzyme; 5′ cloning site XhoI (not destroyed); 3′ cloning site EcoRI (not destroyed)
  Sequencing primers: 5′ TGT TTG AAT GAG GCT TCA GTA C
Terms and licenses: Academic/Nonprofit Terms; Industry Terms: Not Available to Industry
How to cite: LEP-shTAF12.376 was a gift from Christopher Vakoc (Addgene plasmid # 105560 ; http://n2t.net/addgene:105560 ; RRID:Addgene_105560)
