[The description below was written by a language model from this plasmid's Addgene catalogue record and pLannotate feature annotations shown in this document.]
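Description:
LEP-shTAF12.376 is an MSCV-based gammaretroviral RNAi vector (about 8 kb) built on the LEP backbone, whose layout is MSCV LTR, mirE-embedded shRNA, PGK promoter, puromycin resistance, IRES and GFP. It is propagated in E. coli through a high-copy ColE1/pUC-type origin with ampicillin selection from the β-lactamase gene. The remaining bacterial annotations (fragments of lacI, lacZα, rop, bom and TcR, plus a lac promoter/operator) are backbone remnants with no evident functional role. The viral portion is bounded by 5′ and 3′ long terminal repeats from murine embryonic stem cell virus and includes the Ψ packaging signal and a truncated gag segment lacking its start codon. Together these allow the genomic RNA to be encapsidated when viral proteins are supplied in trans by packaging cells; only a short env fragment is present on the plasmid.

The payload is a short hairpin RNA against mouse TAF12, cloned between retained XhoI and EcoRI sites into a microRNA scaffold. The feature table annotates the miR-30a 3′ flanking sequence, consistent with the mirE design, although the hairpin and the 5′ flank are not annotated. The shRNA is transcribed from the 5′ LTR as a Pol II transcript and is processed through the endogenous microRNA pathway. Downstream, the mouse PGK promoter drives a bicistronic message encoding puromycin N-acetyltransferase and, via an EMCV IRES, EGFP. Transduced cells can therefore be selected with puromycin and tracked or sorted by fluorescence. The construct is intended for stable retroviral knockdown of TAF12, and the associated study concerns TFIID/SAGA perturbation, MYB and acute myeloid leukemia.
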