Features (pLannotate 1.2.2; 22 found; start..end, strand, type, name):
    579..920     +  misc_feature   MESV Ψ: packaging signal of murine embryonic stem cell virus
    987..1403    +  CDS            gag (truncated): truncated Moloney murine leukemia virus (MMLV) gag gene lacking the start codon
   1634..1760    +  ncRNA          3' miR-30a: sequence downstream of the 71-nt precursor of the human miR-30a microRNA (Zeng et al., 2002) miRNA
   1790..2289    +  promoter       PGK promoter: mouse phosphoglycerate kinase 1 promoter
   2310..2909    +  CDS            PuroR: puromycin N-acetyltransferase; pac from Streptomyces alboniger; confers resistance to puromycin
   3075..3537    +  misc_feature   IRES: internal ribosome entry site (IRES) of the encephalomyocarditis virus (EMCV)
   3551..4270    +  CDS            EGFP: the original enhanced GFP (Yang et al., 1996) mammalian codon-optimized
   4287..4313    +  misc_feature   MCS (fragment): pBluescript multiple cloning site
   4372..4886    +  LTR            3' LTR: 3' long terminal repeat from murine embryonic stem cell virus
   5048..5064    -  protein_bind   lac operator: The lac repressor binds to the lac operator to inhibit transcription in E. coli. This inhibition can be relieved by adding lactose or isopropyl-β-D-thiogalactopyranoside (IPTG). lac repressor encoded by lacI
   5072..5102    -  promoter       lac promoter: promoter for the E. coli lac operon
   5117..5138    -  protein_bind   CAP binding site: CAP binding activates transcription in the presence of cAMP. E. coli catabolite activator protein
   5151..5243    -  CDS            lacI (fragment): lac repressor; lacI; The lac repressor binds to the lac operator to inhibit transcription in E. coli. This inhibition can be relieved by adding lactose or isopropyl-β-D-thiogalactopyranoside (IPTG).
   5426..6014    -  rep_origin     ori: high-copy-number ColE1/pMB1/pBR322/pUC origin of replication
   6185..7045    -  CDS            AmpR: β-lactamase; bla; confers resistance to ampicillin, carbenicillin, and related antibiotics
   7046..7150    -  promoter       AmpR promoter: bla
   7245..7280    +  CDS            rop (fragment): Rop protein, which maintains plasmids at low copy number; rop
   7382..7481    +  misc_feature   bom (fragment): basis of mobility region from pBR322
   7487..7636    -  CDS            lacZα (fragment): LacZα fragment of β-galactosidase; lacZ fragment
   7636..7837    -  CDS            TcR (fragment): tetracycline efflux protein; tet; confers resistance to tetracycline
   7838..7936    +  CDS            env (fragment): murine leukemia virus gPr80 envelope polyprotein precursor; env; proteolytically cleaved into gp70SU and p15TM subunits
   7978..515     +  LTR            5' LTR (across the origin): 5' long terminal repeat from murine embryonic stem cell virus
>Addgene plasmid #105560 | LEP-shTAF12.376 | addgene full sequence | sequence record 203465 | Addgene NGS Result
TGAAAGACCCCACCTGTAGGTTTGGCAAGCTAGCTTAAGTAACGCCATTTTGCAAGGCATGGAAAATACA
TAACTGAGAATAGAGAAGTTCAGATCAAGGTTAGGAACAGAGAGACAGCAGAATATGGGCCAAACAGGAT
ATCTGTGGTAAGCAGTTCCTGCCCCGGCTCAGGGCCAAGAACAGATGGTCCCCAGATGCGGTCCCGCCCT
CAGCAGTTTCTAGAGAACCATCAGATGTTTCCAGGGTGCCCCAAGGACCTGAAATGACCCTGTGCCTTAT
TTGAACTAACCAATCAGTTCGCTTCTCGCTTCTGTTCGCGCGCTTCTGCTCCCCGAGCTCAATAAAAGAG
CCCACAACCCCTCACTCGGCGCGCCAGTCCTCCGATAGACTGCGTCGCCCGGGTACCCGTATTCCCAATA
AAGCCTCTTGCTGTTTGCATCCGAATCGTGGACTCGCTGATCCTTGGGAGGGTCTCCTCAGATTGATTGA
CTGCCCACCTCGGGGGTCTTTCATTTGGAGGTTCCACCGAGATTTGGAGACCCCTGCCCAGGGACCACCG
ACCCCCCCGCCGGGAGGTAAGCTGGCCAGCGGTCGTTTCGTGTCTGTCTCTGTCTTTGTGCGTGTTTGTG
CCGGCATCTAATGTTTGCGCCTGCGTCTGTACTAGTTAGCTAACTAGCTCTGTATCTGGCGGACCCGTGG
TGGAACTGACGAGTTCTGAACACCCGGCCGCAACCCTGGGAGACGTCCCAGGGACTTTGGGGGCCGTTTT
TGTGGCCCGACCTGAGGAAGGGAGTCGATGTGGAATCCGACCCCGTCAGGATATGTGGTTCTGGTAGGAG
ACGAGAACCTAAAACAGTTCCCGCCTCCGTCTGAATTTTTGCTTTCGGTTTGGAACCGAAGCCGCGCGTC
TTGTCTGCTGCAGCGCTGCAGCATCGTTCTGTGTTGTCTCTGTCTGACTGTGTTTCTGTATTTGTCTGAA
AATTAGGGCCAGACTGTTACCACTCCCTTAAGTTTGACCTTAGGTCACTGGAAAGATGTCGAGCGGATCG
CTCACAACCAGTCGGTAGATGTCAAGAAGAGACGTTGGGTTACCTTCTGCTCTGCAGAATGGCCAACCTT
TAACGTCGGATGGCCGCGAGACGGCACCTTTAACCGAGACCTCATCACCCAGGTTAAGATCAAGGTCTTT
TCACCTGGCCCGCATGGACACCCAGACCAGGTCCCCTACATCGTGACCTGGGAAGCCTTGGCTTTTGACC
CCCCTCCCTGGGTCAAGCCCTTTGTACACCCTAAGCCTCCGCCTCCTCTTCCTCCATCCGCCCCGTCTCT
CCCCCTTGAACCTCCTCGTTCGACCCCGCCTCGATCCTCCCTTTATCCAGCCCTCACTCCTTCTCTAGGC
GCCGGAATTAGATCTCTCGACTAGGGATAACAGGGTAATTGTTTGAATGAGGCTTCAGTACTTTACAGAA
TCGTTGCCTGCACATCTTGGAAACACTTGCTGGGATTACTTCGACTTCTTAACCCAACAGAAGGCTCGAG
AAGGTATATTGCTGTTGACAGTGAGCGAAAGAAGAAATTACAAGACCTATAGTGAAGCCACAGATGTATA
GGTCTTGTAATTTCTTCTTGTGCCTACTGCCTCGGACTTCAAGGGGCTAGAATTCGAGCAATTATCTTGT
TTACTAAAACTGAATACCTTGCTATCTCTTTGATACATTTTTACAAAGCTGAATTAAAATGGTATAAATT
AAATCACTTTTTTCAATTGACGCGTGATCTAATTCTACCGGGTAGGGGAGGCGCTTTTCCCAAGGCAGTC
TGGAGCATGCGCTTTAGCAGCCCCGCTGGGCACTTGGCGCTACACAAGTGGCCTCTGGCCTCGCACACAT
TCCACATCCACCGGTAGGCGCCAACCGGCTCCGTTCTTTGGTGGCCCCTTCGCGCCACCTTCTACTCCTC
CCCTAGTCAGGAAGTTCCCCCCCGCCCCGCAGCTCGCGTCGTGCAGGACGTGACAAATGGAAGTAGCACG
TCTCACTAGTCTCGTGCAGATGGACAGCACCGCTGAGCAATGGAAGCGGGTAGGCCTTTGGGGCAGCGGC
CAATAGCAGCTTTGCTCCTTCGCTTTCTGGGCTCAGAGGCTGGGAAGGGGTGGGTCCGGGGGCGGGCTCA
GGGGCGGGCTCAGGGGCGGGGCGGGCGCCCGAAGGTCCTCCGGAGGCCCGGCATTCTGCACGCTTCAAAA
GCGCACGTCTGCCGCGCTGTTCTCCTCTTCCTCATCTCCGGGCCTTTCGACCTGCAGCCCAAGCTTACCA
TGACCGAGTACAAGCCCACGGTGCGCCTCGCCACCCGCGACGACGTCCCCAGGGCCGTACGCACCCTCGC
CGCCGCGTTCGCCGACTACCCCGCCACGCGCCACACCGTCGATCCGGACCGCCACATCGAGCGGGTCACC
GAGCTGCAAGAACTCTTCCTCACGCGCGTCGGGCTCGACATCGGCAAGGTGTGGGTCGCGGACGACGGCG
CCGCGGTGGCGGTCTGGACCACGCCGGAGAGCGTCGAAGCGGGGGCGGTGTTCGCCGAGATCGGCCCGCG
CATGGCCGAGTTGAGCGGTTCCCGGCTGGCCGCGCAGCAACAGATGGAAGGCCTCCTGGCGCCGCACCGG
CCCAAGGAGCCCGCGTGGTTCCTGGCCACCGTCGGCGTCTCGCCCGACCACCAGGGCAAGGGTCTGGGCA
GCGCCGTCGTGCTCCCCGGAGTGGAGGCGGCCGAGCGCGCCGGGGTGCCCGCCTTCCTGGAGACCTCCGC
GCCCCGCAACCTCCCCTTCTACGAGCGGCTCGGCTTCACCGTCACCGCCGACGTCGAGGTGCCCGAAGGA
CCGCGCACCTGGTGCATGACCCGCAAGCCCGGTGCCTGACGCCCGCCCCACGACCCGCAGCGCCCGACCG
AAAGGAGCGCACGACCCCATGCATCCAATTCCGCCCCCCCCCCCTAACGTTACTGGCCGAAGCCGCTTGG
AATAAGGCCGGTGTGCGTTTGTCTATATGTTATTTTCCACCATATTGCCGTCTTTTGGCAATGTGAGGGC
CCGGAAACCTGGCCCTGTCTTCTTGACGAGCATTCCTAGGGGTCTTTCCCCTCTCGCCAAAGGAATGCAA
GGTCTGTTGAATGTCGTGAAGGAAGCAGTTCCTCTGGAAGCTTCTTGAAGACAAACAACGTCTGTAGCGA
CCCTTTGCAGGCAGCGGAACCCCCCACCTGGCGACAGGTGCCTCTGCGGCCAAAAGCCACGTGTATAAGA
TACACCTGCAAAGGCGGCACAACCCCAGTGCCACGTTGTGAGTTGGATAGTTGTGGAAAGAGTCAAATGG
CTCTCCTCAAGCGTATTCAACAAGGGGCTGAAGGATGCCCAGAAGGTACCCCATTGTATGGGATCTGATC
TGGGGCCTCGGTGCACATGCTTTACATGTGTTTAGTCGAGGTTAAAAAAACGTCTAGGCCCCCCGAACCA
CGGGGACGTGGTTTTCCTTTGAAAAACACGATGATAATATGGCCACAACCATGGTGAGCAAGGGCGAGGA
GCTGTTCACCGGGGTGGTGCCCATCCTGGTCGAGCTGGACGGCGACGTAAACGGCCACAAGTTCAGCGTG
TCTGGCGAGGGCGAGGGCGATGCCACCTACGGCAAGCTGACCCTGAAGTTCATCTGCACCACCGGCAAGC
TGCCCGTGCCCTGGCCCACCCTCGTGACCACCCTGACCTACGGCGTGCAGTGCTTCAGCCGCTACCCCGA
CCACATGAAGCAGCACGACTTCTTCAAGTCCGCCATGCCCGAAGGCTACGTCCAGGAGCGCACCATCTTC
TTCAAGGACGACGGCAACTACAAGACCCGCGCCGAGGTGAAGTTCGAGGGCGACACCCTGGTGAACCGCA
TCGAGCTGAAGGGCATCGACTTCAAGGAGGACGGCAACATCCTGGGGCACAAGCTGGAGTACAACTACAA
CAGCCACAACGTCTATATCATGGCCGACAAGCAGAAGAACGGCATCAAGGCGAACTTCAAGATCCGCCAC
AACATCGAGGACGGCAGCGTGCAGCTCGCCGACCACTACCAGCAGAACACCCCCATCGGCGACGGCCCCG
TGCTGCTGCCCGACAACCACTACCTGAGCACCCAGTCCGCCCTGAGCAAAGACCCCAACGAGAAGCGCGA
TCACATGGTCCTGCTGGAGTTCGTGACCGCCGCCGGGATCACTCTCGGCATGGACGAGCTGTACAAGTAA
TGAATTAATTAAGAATTATCAAGCTTATCGATACCGTCGACCTGCAGCCAAGCTTATCGATAAAATAAAA
GATTTTATTTAGTCTCCAGAAAAAGGGGGGAATGAAAGACCCCACCTGTAGGTTTGGCAAGCTAGCTTAA
GTAACGCCATTTTGCAAGGCATGGAAAATACATAACTGAGAATAGAGAAGTTCAGATCAAGGTTAGGAAC
AGAGAGACAGCAGAATATGGGCCAAACAGGATATCTGTGGTAAGCAGTTCCTGCCCCGGCTCAGGGCCAA
GAACAGATGGTCCCCAGATGCGGTCCCGCCCTCAGCAGTTTCTAGAGAACCATCAGATGTTTCCAGGGTG
CCCCAAGGACCTGAAATGACCCTGTGCCTTATTTGAACTAACCAATCAGTTCGCTTCTCGCTTCTGTTCG
CGCGCTTCTGCTCCCCGAGCTCAATAAAAGAGCCCACAACCCCTCACTCGGCGCGCCAGTCCTCCGATAG
ACTGCGTCGCCCGGGTACCCGTGTATCCAATAAACCCTCTTGCAGTTGCATCCGACTTGTGGTCTCGCTG
TTCCTTGGGAGGGTCTCCTCTGAGTGATTGACTACCCGTCAGCGGGGGTCTTTCATGGGTAACAGTTTCT
TGAAGTTGGAGAACAACATTCTGAGGGTAGGAGTCGAATATTAAGTAATCCTGACTCAATTAGCCACTGT
TTTGAATCCACATACTCCAATACTCCTGAAATAGTTCATTATGGACAGCGCAGAAAGAGCTGGGGAGAAT
TGTGAAATTGTTATCCGCTCACAATTCCACACAACATACGAGCCGGAAGCATAAAGTGTAAAGCCTGGGG
TGCCTAATGAGTGAGCTAACTCACATTAATTGCGTTGCGCTCACTGCCCGCTTTCCAGTCGGGAAACCTG
TCGTGCCAGCTGCATTAATGAATCGGCCAACGCGCGGGGAGAGGCGGTTTGCGTATTGGGCGCTCTTCCG
CTTCCTCGCTCACTGACTCGCTGCGCTCGGTCGTTCGGCTGCGGCGAGCGGTATCAGCTCACTCAAAGGC
GGTAATACGGTTATCCACAGAATCAGGGGATAACGCAGGAAAGAACATGTGAGCAAAAGGCCAGCAAAAG
GCCAGGAACCGTAAAAAGGCCGCGTTGCTGGCGTTTTTCCATAGGCTCCGCCCCCCTGACGAGCATCACA
AAAATCGACGCTCAAGTCAGAGGTGGCGAAACCCGACAGGACTATAAAGATACCAGGCGTTTCCCCCTGG
AAGCTCCCTCGTGCGCTCTCCTGTTCCGACCCTGCCGCTTACCGGATACCTGTCCGCCTTTCTCCCTTCG
GGAAGCGTGGCGCTTTCTCATAGCTCACGCTGTAGGTATCTCAGTTCGGTGTAGGTCGTTCGCTCCAAGC
TGGGCTGTGTGCACGAACCCCCCGTTCAGCCCGACCGCTGCGCCTTATCCGGTAACTATCGTCTTGAGTC
CAACCCGGTAAGACACGACTTATCGCCACTGGCAGCAGCCACTGGTAACAGGATTAGCAGAGCGAGGTAT
GTAGGCGGTGCTACAGAGTTCTTGAAGTGGTGGCCTAACTACGGCTACACTAGAAGAACAGTATTTGGTA
TCTGCGCTCTGCTGAAGCCAGTTACCTTCGGAAAAAGAGTTGGTAGCTCTTGATCCGGCAAACAAACCAC
CGCTGGTAGCGGTGGTTTTTTTGTTTGCAAGCAGCAGATTACGCGCAGAAAAAAAGGATCTCAAGAAGAT
CCTTTGATCTTTTCTACGGGGTCTGACGCTCAGTGGAACGAAAACTCACGTTAAGGGATTTTGGTCATGA
GATTATCAAAAAGGATCTTCACCTAGATCCTTTTAAATTAAAAATGAAGTTTTAAATCAATCTAAAGTAT
ATATGAGTAAACTTGGTCTGACAGTTACCAATGCTTAATCAGTGAGGCACCTATCTCAGCGATCTGTCTA
TTTCGTTCATCCATAGTTGCCTGACTCCCCGTCGTGTAGATAACTACGATACGGGAGGGCTTACCATCTG
GCCCCAGTGCTGCAATGATACCGCGAGACCCACGCTCACCGGCTCCAGATTTATCAGCAATAAACCAGCC
AGCCGGAAGGGCCGAGCGCAGAAGTGGTCCTGCAACTTTATCCGCCTCCATCCAGTCTATTAATTGTTGC
CGGGAAGCTAGAGTAAGTAGTTCGCCAGTTAATAGTTTGCGCAACGTTGTTGCCATTGCTACAGGCATCG
TGGTGTCACGCTCGTCGTTTGGTATGGCTTCATTCAGCTCCGGTTCCCAACGATCAAGGCGAGTTACATG
ATCCCCCATGTTGTGCAAAAAAGCGGTTAGCTCCTTCGGTCCTCCGATCGTTGTCAGAAGTAAGTTGGCC
GCAGTGTTATCACTCATGGTTATGGCAGCACTGCATAATTCTCTTACTGTCATGCCATCCGTAAGATGCT
TTTCTGTGACTGGTGAGTACTCAACCAAGTCATTCTGAGAATAGTGTATGCGGCGACCGAGTTGCTCTTG
CCCGGCGTCAATACGGGATAATACCGCGCCACATAGCAGAACTTTAAAAGTGCTCATCATTGGAAAACGT
TCTTCGGGGCGAAAACTCTCAAGGATCTTACCGCTGTTGAGATCCAGTTCGATGTAACCCACTCGTGCAC
CCAACTGATCTTCAGCATCTTTTACTTTCACCAGCGTTTCTGGGTGAGCAAAAACAGGAAGGCAAAATGC
CGCAAAAAAGGGAATAAGGGCGACACGGAAATGTTGAATACTCATACTCTTCCTTTTTCAATATTATTGA
AGCATTTATCAGGGTTATTGTCTCATGAGCGGATACATATTTGAATGTATTTAGAAAAATAAACAAATAG
GGGTTCCGCGCACATTTCCCCGAAAAGTGCCACCTGACGTCTAAGAAACCATTATTATCATGACATTAAC
CTATAAAAATAGGCGTATCACGAGGCCCTTTCGTCTCGCGCGTTTCGGTGATGACGGTGAAAACCTCTGA
CACATGCAGCTCCCGGAGACGGTCACAGCTTGTCTGTAAGCGGATGCCGGGAGCAGACAAGCCCGTCAGG
GCGCGTCAGCGGGTGTTGGCGGGTGTCGGGGCTGGCTTAACTATGCGGCATCAGAGCAGATTGTACTGAG
AGTGCACCATATGCGGTGTGAAATACCGCACAGATGCGTAAGGAGAAAATACCGCATCAGGCGCCATTCG
CCATTCAGGCTGCGCAACTGTTGGGAAGGGCGATCGGTGCGGGCCTCTTCGCTATTACGCCAGCTGGCGA
AAGGGGGATGTGCTGCAAGGCGATTAAGTTGGGTAACGCCAGGGTTTTCCCAGTCACGACGTTGTAAAAC
GACGGCGCAAGGAATGGTGCATGCAAGGAGATGGCGCCCAACAGTCCCCCGGCCACGGGGCCTGCCACCA
TACCCACGCCGAAACAAGCGCTCATGAGCCCGAAGTGGCGAGCCCGATCTTCCCCATCGGTGATGTCGGC
GATATAGGCGCCAGCAACCGCACCTGTGGCGCCGGTGATGCCGGCCACGATGCGTCCGGCGTAGAGGCGA
TTAGTCCAATTTGTTAAAGACAGGATATCAGTGGTCCAGGCTCTAGTTTTGACTCAACAATATCACCAGC
TGAAGCCTATAGAGTACGAGCCATAGATAAAATAAAAGATTTTATTTAGTCTCCAGAAAAAGGGGGGAA
